>Addgene plasmid #23581 | pDONR223-PAPSS2 | depositor partial sequence | sequence record 10744 | Author sequence
ATGTCGGGGATCAAGAAGCAAAAGACGGAGAACCAGCAGAAATCCACCAATGTAGTCTATCAGGCCCACC
ATGTGAGCAGGAATAAGAGAGGGCAAGTGGTTGGAACAAGGGGTGGGTTCCGAGGATGTACCGTGTGGCT
AACAGGTCTCTCTGGTGCTGGAAAAACAACGATAAGTTTTGCCCTGGAGGAGTACCTTGTCTCCCATGCC
ATCCCTTGTTACTCCCTGGATGGGGACAATGTCCGTCATGGCCTTAACAGAAATCTCGGATTCTCTCCTG
GGGACAGAGAGGAAAATATCCGCCGGATTGCTGAGGTGGCTAAGCTGTTTGCTGATGCTGGTCTGGTCTG
CATTACCAGCTTTATTTCTCCATTCGCAAAGGATCGTGAGAATGCCCGCAAAATACATGAATCAGCAGGG
CTGCCATTCTTTGAAATATTTGTAGATGCACCTCTAAATATTTGTGAAAGCAGAGACGTAAAAGGCCTCT
ATAAAAGGGCCAGAGCTGGGGAGATTAAAGGATTTACAGGTATTGATTCTGATTATGAGAAACCTGAAAC
TCCTGAGCGTGTGCTTAAAACCAATTTGTCCACAGTGAGTGACTGTGTCCACCAGGTAGTGGAACTTCTG
CAAGAGCAGAACATTGTACCCTATACTATAATCAAAGATATCCACGAACTCTTTGTGCCGGAAAACAAAC
TTGACCACGTCCGAGCTGAGGCTGAAACTCTCCCTTCATTATCAATTACTAAGCTGGATCTCCAGTGGGT
CCAGGTTTTGAGCGAAGGCTGGGCCACTCCCCTCAAAGGTTTCATGCGGGAGAAGGAGTACTTACAGGTT
ATGCACTTTGACACCCTGCTAGATGATGGCGTGATCAACATGAGCATCCCCATTGTACTGCCCGTCTCTG
CAGAGGATAAGACACGGCTGGAAGGGTGCAGCAAGTTTGTCCTGGCACATGGTGGACGGAGGGTAGCTAT
CTTACGAGACGCTGAATTCTATGAACACAGAAAAGAGGAACGCTGTTCCCGTGTTTGGGGGACAACATGT
ACAAAACACCCCCATATCAAAATGGTGATGGAAAGTGGGGACTGGCTGGTTGGTGGAGACCTTCAGGTGC
TGGAGAAAATAAGATGGAATGATGGGCTGGACCAATACCGTCTGACACCTCTGGAGCTCAAACAGAAATG
TAAAGAAATGAATGCTGATGCGGTGTTTGCATTCCAGTTGCGCAATCCTGTCCACAATGGCCATGCCCTG
TTGATGCAGGACACTCGCCGCAGGCTCCTAGAGAGGGGCTACAAGCACCCGGTCCTCCTACTACACCCTC
TGGGCGGCTGGACCAAGGATGACGATGTGCCTCTAGACTGGCGGATGAAGCAGCACGCGGCTGTGCTCGA
GGAAGGGGTCCTGGATCCCAAGTCAACCATTGTTGCCATCTTTCCGTCTCCCATGTTATATGCTGGCCCC
ACAGAGGTCCAGTGGCACTGCAGGTCCCGGATGATTGCGGGTGCCAATTTCTACATTGTGGGGAGGGACC
CTGCAGGAATGCCCCATCCTGAAACCAAGAAGGATCTGTATGAACCCACTCATGGGGGCAAGGTCTTGAG
CATGGCCCCTGGCCTCACCTCTGTGGAAATCATTCCATTCCGAGTGGCTGCCTACAACAAAGCCAAAAAA
GCCATGGACTTCTATGATCCAGCAAGGCACAATGAGTTTGACTTCATCTCAGGAACTCGAATGAGGAAGC
TCGCCCGGGAAGGAGAGAATCCCCCAGATGGCTTCATGGCCCCCAAAGCATGGAAGGTCCTGACAGATTA
TTACAGGTCCCTGGAGAAGAACTAA
