>Addgene plasmid #23581 | pDONR223-PAPSS2 | addgene partial sequence | sequence record 29415 | 23581 with M13pUc-fwd
AATGATTTTATTTTGACTGATAGTGACCTGTTCGTTGCAACAAATTGATGAGCAATGCTTTTTTATAATG
CCAACTTTGTACAAAAAAGTTGGCATGTCGGGGATCAAGAAGCAAAAGACGGAGAACCAGCAGAAATCCA
CCAATGTAGTCTATCAGGCCCACCATGTGAGCAGGAATAAGAGAGGGCAAGTGGTTGGAACAAGGGGTGG
GTTCCGAGGATGTACCGTGTGGCTAACAGGTCTCTCTGGTGCTGGAAAAACAACGATAAGTTTTGCCCTG
GAGGAGTACCTTGTCTCCCATGCCATCCCTTGTTACTCCCTGGATGGGGACAATGTCCGTCATGGCCTTA
ACAGAAATCTCGGATTCTCTCCTGGGGACAGAGAGGAAAATATCCGCCGGATTGCTGAGGTGGCTAAGCT
GTTTGCTGATGCTGGTCTGGTCTGCATTACCAGCTTTATTTCTCCATTCGCAAAGGATCGTGAGAATGCC
CGCAAAATACATGAATCAGCAGGGCTGCCATTCTTTGAAATATTTGTAGATGCACCTCTAAATATTTGTG
AAAGCAGAGACGTAAAAGGCCTCTATAAAAGGGCCAGAGCTGGGGAGA
