[The description below was written by a language model from this plasmid's Addgene catalogue record.]
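Description:
pDONR223-PAPSS2 is a Gateway entry-type clone built on the pDONR223 donor backbone (about 5 kb without insert), carrying the human PAPSS2 open reading frame, which encodes 3'-phosphoadenosine 5'-phosphosulfate synthase 2, the bifunctional enzyme that produces the universal sulfate donor PAPS. The insert is recorded as 1845 bp and was introduced by Gateway recombination. The plasmid is maintained at high copy in standard E. coli cloning strains and is selected with spectinomycin. No feature table accompanies the record, so the origin of replication and the exact recombination sites are not itemised. A Gateway-cloned ORF in a donor backbone would normally be flanked by attL sites, and the listed M13 forward and reverse sequencing primers indicate priming sites on either side of the insert.

The ORF has been deliberately cloned without a stop codon. This "open" configuration lets the coding sequence be shuttled by recombination into a destination vector that supplies a C-terminal epitope tag and the stop codon in frame. The record describes no promoter for expression in mammalian cells, and the depositor notes state explicitly that the plasmid should not be transfected directly. Instead, it serves as a source clone for transferring PAPSS2 into expression vectors, and the depositors point to a companion set of lentiviral destination vectors (the pLX301–pLX304 series) for expression in mammalian cells. The clone belongs to an ORF kit associated with a study of resistance to RAF inhibition through MAP kinase pathway reactivation, consistent with use in gain-of-function expression experiments.
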