Addgene plasmid #23581: pDONR223-PAPSS2
Depositing lab: William Hahn & David Root. Depositing organization: Dana-Farber Cancer Institute. Publication: COT drives resistance to RAF inhibition through MAP kinase pathway reactivation. Johannessen CM, Boehm JS, Kim SY, Thomas SR, Wardwell L, Johnson LA, Emery CM, Stransky N, Cogdill AP, Barretina J, Caponigro G, Hieronymus H, Murray RR, Salehi-Ashtiani K, Hill DE, Vidal M, Zhao JJ, Yang X, Alkan O, Kim S, Harris JL, Wilson CJ, Myer VE, Finan PM, Root DE, Roberts TM, Golub T, Flaherty KT, Dummer R, Weber BL, Sellers WR, Schlegel R, Wargo JA, Hahn WC, Garraway LA. Nature. 2010 Dec 16;468(7326):968-72. doi: 10.1038/nature09627 PubMed 21107320.
Backbone
  Vector backbone: pDONR223
  Backbone manufacturer: Invitrogen
  Backbone size w/o insert (bp): 5005
  Vector type: Gateway Donor vector
Growth in bacteria
  Bacterial resistance: Spectinomycin, 50 μg/mL
  Growth temperature: 37°C
  Growth strain: DH5alpha
  Copy number: High Copy
Gene/Insert
  Gene/Insert name: PAPSS2 (alt name: 3'-phosphoadenosine 5'-phosphosulfate synthase 2;PAPSS2)
  Species: H. sapiens (human)
  Insert size (bp): 1845
  Entrez Gene: PAPSS2 (a.k.a. ATPSK2, BCYM4, SK2)
  Cloning method: Gateway Cloning
  Sequencing primers: 5′ M13pUC-fwd; 3′ M13rev
Terms and licenses: Academic/Nonprofit Terms; Industry Terms: Not Available to Industry
Depositor comments: The ORF has no Stop codon. This design enables easy recombination into a destination vector to add an epitope tag of choice and Stop codon to the ORF. Do NOT use this plasmid directly for transfections. A set of 4 custom lentiviral vectors is available ( pLX301 (http://www.addgene.org/25895/) , pLX302 (http://www.addgene.org/25896/) , pLX303 (http://www.addgene.org/25897/) , pLX304 (http://www.addgene.org/25890/) ) to be used to express these ORFs in mammalian cells. These plasmids are not included in the kit and must be ordered separately.
How to cite: pDONR223-PAPSS2 was a gift from William Hahn & David Root (Addgene plasmid # 23581 ; http://n2t.net/addgene:23581 ; RRID:Addgene_23581)
